Addgene plasmid #221837: pTwist Amp_d5-HT1BR-7xsfGFP11-HA-HDR-donor
Purpose: Donor plasmid for inserting 7xGFP11-HA at the end of Drosophila 5-HT1BR coding frame
Depositing lab: Quentin Gaudry. Depositing organization: University of Maryland, College Park. Publication: Serotonin acts through multiple cellular targets during an olfactory critical period. Mallick A, Tan HL, Epstein JM, Gaudry Q, Dacks AM. bioRxiv [Preprint]. 2024 Apr 14:2024.04.14.589413. doi: 10.1101/2024.04.14.589413. PubMed 38645269.
Backbone
  Vector backbone: pTwist Amp High Copy
  Backbone manufacturer: TWIST Bioscience
  Vector type: Mammalian Expression, Insect Expression, CRISPR
Growth in bacteria
  Bacterial resistance: Ampicillin, 100 μg/mL
  Growth temperature: 37°C
  Growth strain: DH5alpha
  Copy number: High Copy
Gene/Insert
  Gene/Insert name: 7xGFP11-HA donor with 5-HT1BR homology arms
  Species: D. melanogaster (fly)
  Cloning method: Restriction Enzyme; 5′ cloning site unknown (unknown if destroyed)
  Sequencing primers: 5′ M13 fwd; 3′ M13 rev
Terms and licenses: Academic/Nonprofit Terms; Industry Terms: Not Available to Industry
Depositor comments: Please visit https://doi.org/10.1101/2024.04.14.589413 for bioRxiv preprint.
How to cite: pTwist Amp_d5-HT1BR-7xsfGFP11-HA-HDR-donor was a gift from Quentin Gaudry (Addgene plasmid # 221837 ; http://n2t.net/addgene:221837 ; RRID:Addgene_221837)
