[The description below was written by a language model from this plasmid's Addgene catalogue record and pLannotate feature annotations shown in this document.]
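Description:
pTwist Amp_d5-HT1BR-7xsfGFP11-HA-HDR-donor is a homology-directed repair donor plasmid for CRISPR-based knock-in at the Drosophila melanogaster 5-HT1B serotonin receptor locus. It is built in the commercial pTwist Amp High Copy cloning backbone and is propagated in E. coli through a high-copy ColE1/pUC-type origin, with selection by the β-lactamase (AmpR) gene under its native bla promoter. The annotation also picks up backbone remnants, namely a short lacZα fragment and an attB1-like Gateway site, which have no stated role in the design. Although the catalogue lists mammalian and insect expression among the vector types, the feature table shows no eukaryotic promoter. This fits a donor template that relies on the endogenous gene for expression rather than acting as an expression vector.

The payload is a tag cassette flanked by homology arms from the 5-HT1B receptor gene. The annotated receptor coding fragment, which spans the sequence origin, corresponds to the end of the coding frame and serves as the upstream arm. It is followed by GFP11 and HA epitope sequence. The record describes seven tandem copies of the superfolder GFP β-strand 11, although the automated annotation marks only one GFP11 unit and a partial match to an HA tag. The downstream arm is not annotated. After Cas9 cleavage near the stop codon, with the nuclease and guide RNA supplied separately, repair from this donor appends 7xGFP11-HA in frame to the receptor C-terminus. GFP11 is non-fluorescent until it is complemented by GFP1-10, so expressing GFP1-10 in chosen cells allows cell-type-specific visualisation of the endogenous receptor. The repeats are typically used to amplify signal, and the HA tag permits antibody detection. The associated study concerns serotonin signalling in the fly olfactory system.
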