Features (pLannotate 1.2.2; 8 found; start..end, strand, type, name):
    492..539     +  CDS            GFP11: 11th β-strand of superfolder GFP associates with GFP(1-10), consisting of the first 10 β-strands, to reconstitute fluorescent GFP (Cabantous et al., 2005; Kamiyama et al., 2016)
    795..823     +  CDS            3xHA (fragment): three tandem HA epitope tags
   2200..2788    -  rep_origin     ori: high-copy-number ColE1/pMB1/pBR322/pUC origin of replication
   2905..2929    -  protein_bind   attB1: mutant version of attB; recombination site for the Gateway® BP reaction BP Clonase™
   3029..3889    -  CDS            AmpR: β-lactamase; bla; confers resistance to ampicillin, carbenicillin, and related antibiotics
   3890..3994    -  promoter       AmpR promoter: bla
   4081..4124    -  CDS            lacZα (fragment): LacZα fragment of β-galactosidase; lacZ fragment
   4484..299     +  CDS            5-HT1B (fragment) (across the origin): 5HT2B_DROME - Also known as 5HT-R2B. Experimental evidence at transcript level: Swiss-Prot protein existence level 2. This is one of the several different receptors for 5- hydroxytryptamine (serotonin), a biogenic hormone that functions as a neurotransmitter, a hormone, and a mitogen. The activity of this receptor is mediated by G proteins which inhibit adenylate cyclase. From Drosophila melanogaster (Fruit fly).
>Addgene plasmid #221837 | pTwist Amp_d5-HT1BR-7xsfGFP11-HA-HDR-donor | addgene full sequence | sequence record 441228 | Addgene NGS Result
GCTACTTCAACTCGACCTTGAATCCGGTATGTAAATTAGCCCCTGGCTCGTTCCCTCTCCTCGCAGCTTA
AGCTCACTTTAAACCTTTACCCTTTCGAGCAAATTGCTTTGGCATGAAATAGCTTCAGTTTAGAACATTT
TTTTTATTGATATGAATACCATTTTTTATTTAAATTTTCTATAAATATTTGCCTTTATGCCAGGTCATCT
ACACCATCTTCAATCCAGAATTTCGACGGGCCTTCAAGAGAATTCTCTTCGGTCGAAAGGCTGCCGCTCG
AGCGCGCAGTGCGAAAATTTCCGGCGATGGAGGAAGCGGAGGCGACGGAGGCAGCGGAGGAGGCAGCCGG
GACCACATGGTGCTGCACGAGTACGTGAACGCCGCCGGCATCACTAGCGGAGGCGACGGAGGCAGCGGAG
GAGGCAGCCGGGACCACATGGTGCTGCACGAGTACGTGAACGCCGCCGGCATCACTAGCGGTAGTGGCGG
CCGTGACCACATGGTCCTTCATGAGTATGTAAATGCTGCTGGGATTACAGGTGGCTCTGGAGGTAGAGAT
CATATGGTTCTCCACGAATACGTTAACGCCGCAGGCATCACTGGCGGTAGTGGAGGACGCGACCATATGG
TACTACATGAATATGTCAATGCAGCCGGAATAACCGGAGGGTCCGGAGGCCGGGATCACATGGTGCTGCA
TGAGTATGTGAACGCGGCGGGTATAACTGGTGGGTCGGGCGGACGAGACCATATGGTGCTTCACGAATAC
GTAAACGCAGCTGGCATTACTAGTTACCCATACGATGTTCCAGATTACGCTTAATGAAGAATAACGAGGA
CCAGTATTTGTAATTAAGGTCAGGCGAAGGAGTAAAGGTGGTCTATACAGACGGGCAGGCAATATGCTAC
GGAATTGGCATTGTATAAAGGCAAACTAGCAAGTAGAGAAGATGTTTTAGCAGTGACAATCCTAACTAGC
TGTAACTAATTAACTAAAATTCCTCACCACACACACGTGCCCCTAAAAGACAAAAAAAGCGAAATATGAA
TAGAAACAAAACTTAAATGTAACCGAAACCAAACGAGAAATGAAAACGTGGAATTATGGTAGCTGATACT
CACTAGATCTAAGCTATGCGTATGTATTAGTAATTTATAGATATTTCTAAAGTCTTCCCTGTGTCTTAAA
GAAACCCAAGAGTAGTACGCTTGGATACCCTAGAAACCCTAAGTAGGTGGTATGAACAGTGATCGGAGAT
CGAAGATAGTGATCGGTTATATATAGGCTGGGTCCAAAGAACTTCTTACGCTTTCATATTCTGTGTTAGT
TAATCGCGTTTAGTTATAGCCCAAGCTGCAAAATGCTCAATTATTTCAATTGGATAAGCACATTTACATA
AAGGTCAATATCAACAAAGATTAAACGAATTTACACAGTTAACTCATGACGACACTAAAAACCGAAACCA
AAATTTTGCATAACCCCATAAAGGATAAGCCACCAACGCAATGGCTAATTAGGCAGTACACACAACTTTA
TTCGGCTAAATTAGCATAAATCCAAAACGGAAAGTTGAACTTTCGTTACTAATATTTCTCATACACATGC
ATATGCGTGCCATTTGAAATCCAGGAAGCCGCAACAAAAAGTTTGACCCATGATACACGCATTCATAGTG
GTACAGCATTACATATATACATATATACATATATATATATTTAGTATAGTACATTTATTGTTCGATTTTT
GAAAAGTTTTCTTGTAAATAAACGGACTTACAGTTTTAGCAAATAGTAAACCAACCGAAAAACCTACAAC
CACAACAAGAGCAACAACCACTCGAATAACAACCATGGATATATACACGTCGGTCTGTATGTAAGGGCCA
TTAAGTCAATGCTGCAGTTGAAACCTAATACGCTTCGGTATGCACATGTATGCGGCCGCAATTATAGGCT
AGGTGGAGGCTCAGTGATGATAAGTCTGCGATGGTGGATGCATGTGTCATGGTCATAGCTGTTTCCTGTG
TGAAATTGTTATCCGCTCAGAGGGCACAATCCTATTCCGCGCTATCCGACAATCTCCAAGACATTAGGTG
GAGTTCAGTTCGGCGTATGGCATATGTCGCTGGAAAGAACATGTGAGCAAAAGGCCAGCAAAAGGCCAGG
AACCGTAAAAAGGCCGCGTTGCTGGCGTTTTTCCATAGGCTCCGCCCCCCTGACGAGCATCACAAAAATC
GACGCTCAAGTCAGAGGTGGCGAAACCCGACAGGACTATAAAGATACCAGGCGTTTCCCCCTGGAAGCTC
CCTCGTGCGCTCTCCTGTTCCGACCCTGCCGCTTACCGGATACCTGTCCGCCTTTCTCCCTTCGGGAAGC
GTGGCGCTTTCTCATAGCTCACGCTGTAGGTATCTCAGTTCGGTGTAGGTCGTTCGCTCCAAGCTGGGCT
GTGTGCACGAACCCCCCGTTCAGCCCGACCGCTGCGCCTTATCCGGTAACTATCGTCTTGAGTCCAACCC
GGTAAGACACGACTTATCGCCACTGGCAGCAGCCACTGGTAACAGGATTAGCAGAGCGAGGTATGTAGGC
GGTGCTACAGAGTTCTTGAAGTGGTGGCCTAACTACGGCTACACTAGAAGAACAGTATTTGGTATCTGCG
CTCTGCTGAAGCCAGTTACCTTCGGAAAAAGAGTTGGTAGCTCTTGATCCGGCAAACAAACCACCGCTGG
TAGCGGTGGTTTTTTTGTTTGCAAGCAGCAGATTACGCGCAGAAAAAAAGGATCTCAAGAAGATCCTTTG
ATCTTTTCTACGGGGTCTGACGCTCTATTCAACAAAGCCGCCGTCCCGTCAAGTCAGCGTAAATGGGTAG
GGGGCTTCAAATCGTCCTCGTGATACCAATTCGGAGCCTGCTTTTTTGTACAAACTTGTTGATAATGGCA
ATTCAAGGATCTTCACCTAGATCCTTTTAAATTAAAAATGAAGTTTTAAATCAATCTAAAGTATATATGA
GTAAACTTGGTCTGACAGTTACCAATGCTTAATCAGTGAGGCACCTATCTCAGCGATCTGTCTATTTCGT
TCATCCATAGTTGCCTGACTCCCCGTCGTGTAGATAACTACGATACGGGAGGGCTTACCATCTGGCCCCA
GTGCTGCAATGATACCGCGAGAGCCACGCTCACCGGCTCCAGATTTATCAGCAATAAACCAGCCAGCCGG
AAGGGCCGAGCGCAGAAGTGGTCCTGCAACTTTATCCGCCTCCATCCAGTCTATTAATTGTTGCCGGGAA
GCTAGAGTAAGTAGTTCGCCAGTTAATAGTTTGCGCAACGTTGTTGCCATTGCTACAGGCATCGTGGTGT
CACGCTCGTCGTTTGGTATGGCTTCATTCAGCTCCGGTTCCCAACGATCAAGGCGAGTTACATGATCCCC
CATGTTGTGCAAAAAAGCGGTTAGCTCCTTCGGTCCTCCGATCGTTGTCAGAAGTAAGTTGGCCGCAGTG
TTATCACTCATGGTTATGGTAGCACTGCATAATTCTCTTACTGTCATGCCATCCGTAAGATGCTTTTCTG
TGACTGGTGAGTACTCAACCAAGTCATTCTGAGAATAGTGTATGCGGCGACCGAGTTGCTCTTGCCCGGC
GTCAATACGGGATAATACCGCGCCACATAGCAGAACTTTAAAAGTGCTCATCATTGGAAAACGTTCTTCG
GGGCGAAAACTCTCAAGGATCTTACCGCTGTTGAGATCCAGTTCGATGTAACCCACTCGTGCACCCAACT
GATCTTCAGCATCTTTTACTTTCACCAGCGTTTCTGGGTGAGCAAAAACAGGAAGGCAAAATGCCGCAAA
AAAGGGAATAAGGGCGACACGGAAATGTTGAATACTCATACTCTTCCTTTTTCAATATTATTGAAGCATT
TATCAGGGTTATTGTCTCATGAGCGGATACATATTTGAATGTATTTAGAAAAATAAACAAATAGGGGTTC
CGCGCACATTTCCCCGAAAAGTGCCAGATACCTGAAACAAAACCCATCGTACGGCCAAGGAAGTCTCCAA
TAACTGTGATCCACCACAAGCGCCAGGGTTTTCCCAGTCACGACGTTGTAAAACGACGGCCAGTCATGCA
TAATCCGCACGCATCTGGAAGGAAGTGCCATTCCGCCTGACCTAATTATGCTAGCGATGCGGATGATGTA
AGTACGCCCATTGGGCTGGAATATAATTAAGAGCTGCAAGTAGGGTGCCACTTTAAGCCACGGAATATTT
TCTTAAGGAAAACGACATTTAAGTTAACTGAAATTAAAGCTGAGTAAATATGAAATTTTTTCAAGCAGAC
AGATTAAATAAGTCAAAACCATTTAAGTGCTTAAGAAGGTTCTGCTATGGCAGTTTGTTCGTCTTATATT
CATAGTCATTTGCTCGTGGCGCGCCCTTTGTTCGTGTGAGATTAACCCATGATACCCCCGCTTAACCCCT
TAGTATCGCACCAGCAACGCGAATGAAATCATCACGCTGTCGCAGCAGGTGGCCCATGCCACGCAGCACC
ATCTGATAGCCTCGCATCTGAATGCCATTACGCCGCTGGCCCAGTCCATCGCCATGGGTGGTGTTGGTTG
CCTGACCACGACCACGCCATCGGAGAAGGCACTGTCAGGAGCAGGAACGGTAGCGGGAGCGGTAGCTGGC
GGAAGTGGAAGCGGAAGTGGTGAGGAGGGAGCCGGAACGGAGGGCAAGAATGCCGGAGTGGGGCTGGGCG
GAGTGCTGGCCAGCATTGCCAATCCGCACCAGAAACTGGCCAAGCGGCGACAGCTCCTGGAGGCGAAGAG
GGAGAGAAAGGCCGCCCAGACGCTGGCCATCATCACCGGCGCCTTCGTCATCTGCTGGCTGCCATTCTTC
GTAATGGCCCTCACCATGAGCCTGTGCAAGGAGTGCGAGATCCACACGGCGGTGGCATCGCTCTTCCTCT
GGCTGG
